Addgene plasmid #54470: YFP(1-158)-beta-5 in pcDNAI/Amp
Purpose: An amino-terminal YFP fragment was fused to Gbeta-5. When co-expressed with a carboxyl-terminal YFP or CFP fragment fused to a Ggamma subunit, a fluorescent signal is produced.
Depositing lab: Catherine Berlot. Depositing organization: Geisinger Health Center. Publication: Visualization of G protein betagamma dimers using bimolecular fluorescence complementation demonstrates roles for both beta and gamma in subcellular targeting. Hynes TR, Tang L, Mervine SM, Sabo JL, Yost EA, Devreotes PN, Berlot CH. J Biol Chem. 2004 Jul 16;279(29):30279-86. Epub 2004 May 10. 10.1074/jbc.M401432200 PubMed 15136579.
Backbone
  Vector backbone: pcDNA1/Amp
  Backbone manufacturer: Invitrogen
  Backbone size w/o insert (bp): 4800
  Total vector size (bp): 6322
  Modifications to backbone: A BglII site was introduced into polylinker of pcDNA1/Amp 3' to the BamHI site.
  Vector type: Mammalian Expression
Growth in bacteria
  Bacterial resistance: Ampicillin, 100 μg/mL
  Growth temperature: 37°C
  Growth strain: DH10B
  Copy number: High Copy
Gene/Insert
  Gene/Insert name: YFP(1-158)/beta-5 (alt name: gnb5)
  Species: H. sapiens (human); Aequorea victoria
  Insert size (bp): 1522
  Mutation: YFP (1-158) includes a substitution of Met for Gln-69. GBeta-5 was amplified via PCR, which added an N-terminal linker sequence (RSIAT), a 5' BamHI site, and a 3' BglII site. Cloning into the BglII site of YFP(1-158) destroyed the BamHI site.
  Entrez Gene: GNB5 (a.k.a. GB5, HG2E, IDDCA, LADCI, LDMLS1, LDMLS2, gbeta5)
  Tag / fusion protein: YFP(1-158) was fused to the amino terminus of Gbeta-5. (N terminal on insert)
  Cloning method: Restriction Enzyme; 5′ cloning site BamHI (not destroyed); 3′ cloning site BglII (not destroyed)
  Sequencing primers: 5′ T7; 3′ SP6
Resource information
  A portion of this plasmid was derived from a plasmid made by: pEYFP purchased from Clontech. Beta-5 cDNA was obtained from Janet Robishaw, Weis Center for Research, Geisinger Clinic, Danville, PA.
Terms and licenses: Academic/Nonprofit Terms; Industry Terms: Not Available to Industry
How to cite: YFP(1-158)-beta-5 in pcDNAI/Amp was a gift from Catherine Berlot (Addgene plasmid # 54470 ; http://n2t.net/addgene:54470 ; RRID:Addgene_54470)
