[The description below was written by a language model from this plasmid's Addgene catalogue record and pLannotate feature annotations shown in this document.]
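Description:
YFP(1-158)-beta-5 in pcDNAI/Amp is a 6.3 kb mammalian expression plasmid built on the Invitrogen pcDNA1/Amp backbone, modified by adding a BglII site to the polylinker just 3' of the BamHI site. It is maintained in E. coli at high copy from a ColE1/pUC-type origin under ampicillin selection (β-lactamase with its own promoter). It also carries an f1 origin for single-stranded DNA production. No mammalian selection marker is annotated, so the plasmid appears suited to transient transfection. An SV40 origin is present and would allow episomal replication in cells that supply large T antigen.

The payload is a fusion open reading frame of about 1.5 kb, driven by the human CMV immediate-early enhancer and promoter. It encodes the amino-terminal fragment of Aequorea victoria YFP (residues 1-158, carrying a Gln-69 to Met substitution), joined through a short RSIAT linker to the amino terminus of the human G protein beta-5 subunit (GNB5). The automated annotation labels the YFP fragment as a Venus-type BiFC half by sequence similarity. T7 and SP6 promoters flank the insert and serve as sequencing primer sites. Downstream, the SV40 small t intron and SV40 polyadenylation signal provide transcript processing. The small T-antigen, NLS and polyomavirus capsid fragments in the feature table look like remnants of viral backbone sequence rather than expressed products.

The construct is one half of a bimolecular fluorescence complementation pair. The YFP fragment is non-fluorescent alone, but co-expression with a carboxyl-terminal YFP or CFP fragment fused to a Ggamma subunit yields a fluorescent signal when the beta-gamma dimer forms, allowing the dimer and its subcellular targeting to be visualized.
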