Features (pLannotate 1.2.2; 21 found; start..end, strand, type, name):
      2..570     +  rep_origin     ori: high-copy-number ColE1/pMB1/pBR322/pUC origin of replication
    603..1061    -  rep_origin     f1 ori (sequence partly withheld): f1 bacteriophage origin of replication; arrow indicates direction of (+) strand synthesis
   1049..1170    -  CDS            M13 gene IV (fragment) (sequence partly withheld): pIV; IV; phage assembly
   1272..1376    +  promoter       AmpR promoter: bla
   1377..2237    +  CDS            AmpR: β-lactamase; bla; confers resistance to ampicillin, carbenicillin, and related antibiotics
   2310..2689    +  enhancer       CMV enhancer: human cytomegalovirus immediate early enhancer
   2690..2893    +  promoter       CMV promoter: human cytomegalovirus (CMV) immediate early promoter
   2889..2922    +  LTR            5' LTR (truncated) (fragment): truncated 5' long terminal repeat (LTR) from HIV-1
   2938..2956    +  promoter       T7 promoter: promoter for bacteriophage T7 RNA polymerase
   2994..3468    +  CDS            VN173 (fragment): N-terminal fragment of mVenus for use in bimolecular fluorescence complementation (BiFC) (Kodama and Hu, 2010)
   3483..4541    +  CDS            GNB5 (fragment): GNB5_HUMAN - Experimental evidence at protein level: Swiss-Prot protein existence level 1. Enhances GTPase-activating protein (GAP) activity of regulator of G protein signaling (RGS) proteins, hence involved in the termination of the signaling initiated by the G protein coupled receptors (GPCRs) by accelerating the GTP hydrolysis on the G-alpha subunits, thereby promoting their inactivation (Probable). Increases RGS9 GTPase-activating protein (GAP) activity, hence contributes to the deactivation of G protein signaling initiated by D(2) dopamine receptors (PubMed:27677260). May play an importan
   4594..4612    -  promoter       SP6 promoter: promoter for bacteriophage SP6 RNA polymerase
   4620..4694    +  CDS            small t antigen (fragment): SV40 (simian virus 40) small t antigen
   4696..4761    +  intron         small t intron: SV40 (simian virus 40) small t antigen intron
   4891..4911    +  CDS            SV40 NLS: nuclear localization signal of SV40 (simian virus 40) large T antigen
   4918..5052    +  CDS            LT_POVHA (fragment): Protein inferred from homology: Swiss-Prot protein existence level 3. Isoform large T antigen is a key early protein essential for both driving viral replication and inducing cellular transformation. Plays a role in viral genome replication by driving entry of quiescent cells into the cell cycle and by autoregulating the synthesis of viral early mRNA. Displays highly oncogenic activities by corrupting the host cellular checkpoint mechanisms that guard cell division and the transcription, replication, and repair of DNA. Participates in the modulation of cellular gene expression preceeding viral
   5077..5160    +  CDS            large T antigen (fragment): large T antigen from SV40 (simian virus 40)
   5183..5317    +  polyA_signal   SV40 poly(A) signal: SV40 polyadenylation signal
   5318..5686    -  CDS            VP2_POVMA (fragment): Experimental evidence at protein level: Swiss-Prot protein existence level 1. [Isoform VP3]: structural protein that resides within the core of the capsid surrounded by 72 VP1 pentamers. Following virus endocytosis and trafficking to the endoplasmic reticulum, VP2 and VP3 form oligomers and integrate into the endoplasmic reticulum membrane. Heterooligomer VP2-VP3 may create a viroporin for transporting the viral genome across the endoplasmic reticulum membrane to the cytoplasm. Nuclear entry of the viral DNA involves the selective exposure and importin recognition of VP2 or Vp3 nuclear localiz
   6054..6152    -  CDS            VP1_POVMP (fragment): Experimental evidence at protein level: Swiss-Prot protein existence level 1. Forms an icosahedral capsid with a T=7 symmetry and a 40 nm diameter. The capsid is composed of 72 pentamers linked to each other by disulfide bonds and associated with VP2 or VP3 proteins. Interacts with terminal alpha(2,3)-linked sialic acids on the cell surface to provide virion attachment to target cell. This attachment induces virion internalization predominantly through caveolin-mediated endocytosis. Once attached, the virion is internalized by caveolin- mediated endocytosis and traffics to the endoplasmic reti
   6163..6298    +  rep_origin     SV40 ori: SV40 origin of replication
>Addgene plasmid #54470 | YFP(1-158)-beta-5 in pcDNAI/Amp | depositor full sequence | sequence record 114865 | YFP(1-158)-beta-5 in pcDNAI/Amp sequence 6322 bps
GGCGTAATCTGCTGCTTGCAAACAAAAAAACCACCGCTACCAGCGGTGGTTTGTTTGCCGGATCAAGAGC
TACCAACTCTTTTTCCGAAGGTAACTGGCTTCAGCAGAGCGCAGATACCAAATACTGTCCTTCTAGTGTA
GCCGTAGTTAGGCCACCACTTCAAGAACTCTGTAGCACCGCCTACATACCTCGCTCTGCTAATCCTGTTA
CCAGTGGCTGCTGCCAGTGGCGATAAGTCGTGTCTTACCGGGTTGGACTCAAGACGATAGTTACCGGATA
AGGCGCAGCGGTCGGGCTGAACGGGGGGTTCGTGCACACAGCCCAGCTTGGAGCGAACGACCTACACCGA
ACTGAGATACCTACAGCGTGAGCATTGAGAAAGCGCCACGCTTCCCGAAGGGAGAAAGGCGGACAGGTAT
CCGGTAAGCGGCAGGGTCGGAACAGGAGAGCGCACGAGGGAGCTTCCAGGGGGAAACGCCTGGTATCTTT
ATAGTCCTGTCGGGTTTCGCCACCTCTGACTTGAGCGTCGATTTTTGTGATGCTCGTCAGGGGGGCGGAG
CCTATGGAAAAACGCCAGCAACGCAAGCTAGCTTCTAGCTAGAAATTGTAAACGTTAATATTTTGTTAAA
ATTCGCGTTAAATTTTTGTTAAATCAGCTCATTTTTTAACCAATAGGCCGAAATCGGCAAAATCCCTTAT
AAATCAAAAGAATAGCCCGAGATAGGGT
[37 nt withheld, positions 729-765]
AAAGAACGTGGACTCCAACGTCAAAGGGCGAAAAACCGTCTATCAGGGCGATGGCC
[115 nt withheld, positions 822-936]
G
[144 nt withheld, positions 938-1081]
ACCGTATAACGTGCTTTCCTCGTTG
[64 nt withheld, positions 1107-1170]
CTGGATTACCAAAGGGCCTCGTGATACGCCTATTTTTATAGGTTAATGTCATGATAATAATGGTTTCTTA
GACGTCAGGTGGCACTTTTCGGGGAAATGTGCGCGGAACCCCTATTTGTTTATTTTTCTAAATACATTCA
AATATGTATCCGCTCATGAGACAATAACCCTGATAAATGCTTCAATAATATTGAAAAAGGAAGAGTATGA
GTATTCAACATTTCCGTGTCGCCCTTATTCCCTTTTTTGCGGCATTTTGCCTTCCTGTTTTTGCTCACCC
AGAAACGCTGGTGAAAGTAAAAGATGCTGAAGATCAGTTGGGTGCACGAGTGGGTTACATCGAACTGGAT
CTCAACAGCGGTAAGATCCTTGAGAGTTTTCGCCCCGAAGAACGTTTTCCAATGATGAGCACTTTTAAAG
TTCTGCTATGTGGCGCGGTATTATCCCGTGTTGACGCCGGGCAAGAGCAACTCGGTCGCCGCATACACTA
TTCTCAGAATGACTTGGTTGAGTACTCACCAGTCACAGAAAAGCATCTTACGGATGGCATGACAGTAAGA
GAATTATGCAGTGCTGCCATAACCATGAGTGATAACACTGCGGCCAACTTACTTCTGACAACGATCGGAG
GACCGAAGGAGCTAACCGCTTTTTTGCACAACATGGGGGATCATGTAACTCGCCTTGATCGTTGGGAACC
GGAGCTGAATGAAGCCATACCAAACGACGAGCGTGACACCACGATGCCTGCAGCAATGGCAACAACGTTG
CGCAAACTATTAACTGGCGAACTACTTACTCTAGCTTCCCGGCAACAATTAATAGACTGGATGGAGGCGG
ATAAAGTTGCAGGACCACTTCTGCGCTCGGCCCTTCCGGCTGGCTGGTTTATTGCTGATAAATCTGGAGC
CGGTGAGCGTGGGTCTCGCGGTATCATTGCAGCACTGGGGCCAGATGGTAAGCCCTCCCGTATCGTAGTT
ATCTACACGACGGGGAGTCAGGCAACTATGGATGAACGAAATAGACAGATCGCTGAGATAGGTGCCTCAC
TGATTAAGCATTGGTAACTGTCAGACCAAGTTTACTCATATATACTTTAGATTGATTTAAAACTTCATTT
TTAATTTCTCTAGCGCGTTGACATTGATTATTGACTAGTTATTAATAGTAATCAATTACGGGGTCATTAG
TTCATAGCCCATATATGGAGTTCCGCGTTACATAACTTACGGTAAATGGCCCGCCTGGCTGACCGCCCAA
CGACCCCCGCCCATTGACGTCAATAATGACGTATGTTCCCATAGTAACGCCAATAGGGACTTTCCATTGA
CGTCAATGGGTGGACTATTTACGGTAAACTGCCCACTTGGCAGTACATCAAGTGTATCATATGCCAAGTA
CGCCCCCTATTGACGTCAATGACGGTAAATGGCCCGCCTGGCATTATGCCCAGTACATGACCTTATGGGA
CTTTCCTACTTGGCAGTACATCTACGTATTAGTCATCGCTATTACCATGGTGATGCGGTTTTGGCAGTAC
ATCAATGGGCGTGGATAGCGGTTTGACTCACGGGGATTTCCAAGTCTCCACCCCATTGACGTCAATGGGA
GTTTGTTTTGGCACCAAAATCAACGGGACTTTCCAAAATGTCGTAACAACTCCGCCCCATTGACGCAAAT
GGGCGGTAGGCGTGTACGGTGGGAGGTCTATATAAGCAGAGCTCTCTGGCTAACTAGAGAACCCACTGCT
TACTGGCTTATCGAAATTAATACGACTCACTATAGGGAGACCCAAGCTTGGTACCGAGCTCGGATCCGCC
ACCATGGTGAGCAAGGGCGAGGAGCTGTTCACCGGGGTGGTGCCCATCCTGGTCGAGCTGGACGGCGACG
TAAACGGCCACAAGTTCAGCGTGTCCGGCGAGGGCGAGGGCGATGCCACCTACGGCAAGCTGACCCTGAA
GTTCATCTGCACCACCGGCAAGCTGCCCGTGCCCTGGCCCACCCTCGTGACCACCTTCGGCTACGGCCTG
ATGTGCTTCGCCCGCTACCCCGACCACATGAAGCAGCACGACTTCTTCAAGTCCGCCATGCCCGAAGGCT
ACGTCCAGGAGCGCACCATCTTCTTCAAGGACGACGGCAACTACAAGACCCGCGCCGAGGTGAAGTTCGA
GGGCGACACCCTGGTGAACCGCATCGAGCTGAAGGGCATCGACTTCAAGGAGGACGGCAACATCCTGGGG
CACAAGCTGGAGTACAACTACAACAGCCACAACGTCTATATCATGGCCGACAAGCAGAGATCCATCGCAA
CCATGGCAACCGAGGGGCTGCACGAGAACGAGACGCTGGCGTCGCTGAAGAGCGAGGCCGAGAGCCTCAA
GGGCAAGCTGGAGGAGGAGCGAGCCAAGCTGCACGATGTGGAGCTGCACCAGGTGGCGGAGCGGGTGGAG
GCCCTGGGGCAGTTTGTCATGAAGACCAGAAGGACCCTCAAAGGCCACGGGAACAAAGTCCTGTGCATGG
ACTGGTGCAAAGATAAGAGGAGGATCGTGAGCTCGTCACAGGATGGGAAGGTGATCGTGTGGGATTCCTT
CACCACAAACAAGGAGCACGCGGTCACCATGCCCTGCACGTGGGTGATGGCATGTGCTTATGCCCCATCG
GGATGTGCCATTGCTTGTGGTGGTTTGGATAATAAGTGTTCTGTGTACCCCTTGACGTTTGACAAAAATG
AAAACATGGCTGCCAAAAAGAAGTCTGTTGCTATGCACACCAACTACCTGTCGGCCTGCAGCTTCACCAA
CTCTGACATGCAGATCCTGACAGCGAGCGGCGATGGCACATGTGCCCTGTGGGACGTGGAGAGCGGGCAG
CTGCTGCAGAGCTTCCACGGACATGGGGCTGACGTCCTCTGCTTGGACCTGGCCCCCTCAGAAACTGGAA
ACACCTTCGTGTCTGGGGGATGTGACAAGAAAGCCATGGTGTGGGACATGCGCTCCGGCCAGTGCGTGCA
GGCCTTTGAAACACATGAATCTGACATCAACAGTGTCCGGTACTACCCCAGTGGAGATGCCTTTGCTTCA
GGGTCAGATGACGCTACGTGTCGCCTCTATGACCTGCGGGCAGATAGGGAGGTTGCCATCTATTCCAAAG
AAAGCATCATATTTGGAGCATCCAGCGTGGACTTCTCCCTCAGTGGTCGCCTGCTGTTTGCTGGATACAA
TGATTACACTATCAACGTCTGGGATGTTCTCAAAGGGTCCCGGGTCTCCATCCTGTTTGGACATGAAAAC
CGCGTTAGCACTCTACGAGTTTCCCCCGATGGGACTGCTTTCTGCTCTGGATCATGGGATCATACCCTCA
GAGTCTGGGCCTAAAGATCTATCACACTGGCGGCCGCTCGAGCATGCATCTAGAGGGCCCTATTCTATAG
TGTCACCTAAATGCTAGAGGATCTTTGTGAAGGAACCTTACTTCTGTGGTGTGACATAATTGGACAAACT
ACCTACAGAGATTTAAAGCTCTAAGGTAAATATAAAATTTTTAAGTGTATAATGTGTTAAACTACTGATT
CTAATTGTTTGTGTATTTTAGATTCCAACCTATGGAACTGATGAATGGGAGCAGTGGTGGAATGCCTTTA
ATGAGGAAAACCTGTTTTGCTCAGAAGAAATGCCATCTAGTGATGATGAGGCTACTGCTGACTCTCAACA
TTCTACTCCTCCAAAAAAGAAGAGAAAGGTAGAAGACCCCAAGGACTTTCCTTCAGAATTGCTAAGTTTT
TTGAGTCATGCTGTGTTTAGTAATAGAACTCTTGCTTGCTTTGCTATTTACACCACAAAGGAAAAAGCTG
CACTGCTATACAAGAAAATTATGGAAAAATATTTGATGTATAGTGCCTTGACTAGAGATCATAATCAGCC
ATACCACATTTGTAGAGGTTTTACTTGCTTTAAAAAACCTCCCACACCTCCCCCTGAACCTGAAACATAA
AATGAATGCAATTGTTGTTGTTAACTTGTTTATTGCAGCTTATAATGGTTACAAATAAAGCAATAGCATC
ACAAATTTCACAAATAAAGCATTTTTTTCACTGCATTCTAGTTGTGGTTTGTCCAAACTCATCAATGTAT
CTTATCATGTCTGGATCATCCCGCCATGGTATCAACGCCATATTTCTATTTACAGTAGGGACCTCTTCGT
TGTGTAGGTACCGCTGTATTCCTAGGGAAATAGTAGAGGCACCTTGAACTGTCTGCATCAGCCATATAGC
CCCCGCTGTTCGACTTACAAACACAGGCACAGTACTGACAAACCCATACACCTCCTCTGAAATACCCATA
GTTGCTAGGGCTGTCTCCGAACTCATTACACCCTCCAAAGTCAGAGCTGTAATTTCGCCATCAAGGGCAG
CGAGGGCTTCTCCAGATAAAATAGCTTCTGCCGAGAGTCCCGTAAGGGTAGACACTTCAGCTAATCCCTC
GATGAGGTCTACTAGAATAGTCAGTGCGGCTCCCATTTTGAAAATTCACTTACTTGATCAGCTTCAGAAG
ATGGCGGAGGGCCTCCAACACAGTAATTTTCCTCCCGACTCTTAAAATAGAAAATGTCAAGTCAGTTAAG
CAGGAAGTGGACTAACTGACGCAGCTGGCCGTGCGACATCCTCTTTTAATTAGTTGCTAGGCAACGCCCT
CCAGAGGGCGTGTGGTTTTGCAAGAGGAAGCAAAAGCCTCTCCACCCAGGCCTAGAATGTTTCCACCCAA
TCATTACTATGACAACAGCTGTTTTTTTTAGTATTAAGCAGAGGCCGGGGACCCCTGGGCCCGCTTACTC
TGGAGAAAAAGAAGAGAGGCATTGTAGAGGCTTCCAGAGGCAACTTGTCAAAACAGGACTGCTTCTATTT
CTGTCACACTGTCTGGCCCTGTCACAAGGTCCAGCACCTCCATACCCCCTTTAATAAGCAGTTTGGGAAC
GGGTGCGGGTCTTACTCCGCCCATCCCGCCCCTAACTCCGCCCAGTTCCGCCCATTCTCCGCCCCATGGC
TGACTAATTTTTTTTATTTATGCAGAGGCCGAGGCCGCCTCGGCCTCTGAGCTATTCCAGAAGTAGTGAG
GAGGCTTTTTTGGAGGCCTAGGCTTTTGCAAAAAGCTAATTC
