>Addgene plasmid #54470 | YFP(1-158)-beta-5 in pcDNAI/Amp | addgene partial sequence | sequence record 118700 | CMV-d2eGFP-F 5'-TATATCATGGCCGACAAGC-3'
ACGAGAACGAGACGCTGGCGTCGCTGAAGAGCGAGGCCGAGAGCCTCAAGGGCAAGCTGGAGGAGGAGCG
AGCCAAGCTGCACGATGTGGAGCTGCACCAGGTGGCGGAGCGGGTGGAGGCCCTGGGGCAGTTTGTCATG
AAGACCAGAAGGACCCTCAAAGGCCACGGGAACAAAGTCCTGTGCATGGACTGGTGCAAAGATAAGAGGA
GGATCGTGAGCTCGTCACAGGATGGGAAGGTGATCGTGTGGGATTCCTTCACCACAAACAAGGAGCACGC
GGTCACCATGCCCTGCACGTGGGTGATGGCATGTGCTTATGCCCCATCGGGATGTGCCATTGCTTGTGGT
GGTTTGGATAATAAGTGTTCTGTGTACCCCTTGACGTTTGACAAAAATGAAAACATGGCTGCCAAAAAGA
AGTCTGTTGCTATGCACACCAACTACCTGTCGGCCTGCAGCTTCACCAACTCTGACATGCAGATCCTGAC
AGCGAGCGGCGATGGCACATGTGCCCTGTGGGACGTGGAGAGCGGGCAGCTGCTGCAGAGCTTCCACGGA
CATGGGGCTGACGTCCTCTGCTTGGACCTGGCCCCCTCAGAAACTGGAAACACCTTCGTGTCTGGGGGAT
GTGACAAGAAAGCCATGGTGTGGGACATGCGCTCCGGCCAGTGCGTGCAGGCCTTTGAAACACATGAATC
TGACATCAACAGTGTCCGGTACTACCCCAGTGGAGATGCCTTTGCTTCAGGGTCAGATGACGCTACGTGT
