>Addgene plasmid #54470 | YFP(1-158)-beta-5 in pcDNAI/Amp | addgene partial sequence | sequence record 118701 | SP6 5'-ATTTAGGTGACACTATAG-3'
TGATAGATCTTTAGGCCCAGACTCTGAGGGTATGATCCCATGATCCAGAGCAGAAAGCAGTCCCATCGGG
GGAAACTCGTAGAGTGCTAACGCGGTTTTCATGTCCAAACAGGATGGAGACCCGGGACCCTTTGAGAACA
TCCCAGACGTTGATAGTGTAATCATTGTATCCAGCAAACAGCAGGCGACCACTGAGGGAGAAGTCCACGC
TGGATGCTCCAAATATGATGCTTTCTTTGGAATAGATGGCAACCTCCCTATCTGCCCGCAGGTCATAGAG
GCGACACGTAGCGTCATCTGACCCTGAAGCAAAGGCATCTCCACTGGGGTAGTACCGGACACTGTTGATG
TCAGATTCATGTGTTTCAAAGGCCTGCACGCACTGGCCGGAGCGCATGTCCCACACCATGGCTTTCTTGT
CACATCCCCCAGACACGAAGGTGTTTCCAGTTTCTGAGGGGGCCAGGTCCAAGCAGAGGACGTCAGCCCC
ATGTCCGTGGAAGCTCTGCAGCAGCTGCCCGCTCTCCACGTCCCACAGGGCACATGTGCCATCGCCGCTC
GCTGTCAGGATCTGCATGTCAGAGTTGGTGAAGCTGCAGGCCGACAGGTAGTTGGTGTGCATAGCAACAG
ACTTCTTTTTGGCAGCCATGTTTTCATTTTTGTCAAACGTCAAGGGGTACACAGAACACTTATTATCCAA
ACCACCACAAGCAATGGCACATCCCGATGGGGCATAAGCACATGCCATCACCCACGTGCAGGGCATGGTG
ACCG
